>Addgene plasmid #19351 | pFA6a-bleMX6-P3nmt1-3FLAG | depositor full sequence | sequence record 9006 | Author sequence
TCTATAGTGTCACCTAAATCGTATGTGTATGATACATAAGGTTATGTATTAATTGTAGCCGCGTTCTAAC
GACAATATGTCCATATGGTGCACTCTCAGTACAATCTGCTCTGATGCCGCATAGTTAAGCCAGCCCCGAC
ACCCGCCAACACCCGCTGACGCGCCCTGACGGGCTTGTCTGCTCCCGGCATCCGCTTACAGACAAGCTGT
GACCGTCTCCGGGAGCTGCATGTGTCAGAGGTTTTCACCGTCATCACCGAAACGCGCGAGACGAAAGGGC
CTCGTGATACGCCTATTTTTATAGGTTAATGTCATGATAATAATGGTTTCTTAGACGTCAGGTGGCACTT
TTCGGGGAAATGTGCGCGGAACCCCTATTTGTTTATTTTTCTAAATACATTCAAATATGTATCCGCTCAT
GAGACAATAACCCTGATAAATGCTTCAATAATATTGAAAAAGGAAGAGTATGAGTATTCAACATTTCCGT
GTCGCCCTTATTCCCTTTTTTGCGGCATTTTGCCTTCCTGTTTTTGCTCACCCAGAAACGCTGGTGAAAG
TAAAAGATGCTGAAGATCAGTTGGGTGCACGAGTGGGTTACATCGAACTGGATCTCAACAGCGGTAAGAT
CCTTGAGAGTTTTCGCCCCGAAGAACGTTTTCCAATGATGAGCACTTTTAAAGTTCTGCTATGTGGCGCG
GTATTATCCCGTATTGACGCCGGGCAAGAGCAACTCGGTCGCCGCATACACTATTCTCAGAATGACTTGG
TTGAGTACTCACCAGTCACAGAAAAGCATCTTACGGATGGCATGACAGTAAGAGAATTATGCAGTGCTGC
CATAACCATGAGTGATAACACTGCGGCCAACTTACTTCTGACAACGATCGGAGGACCGAAGGAGCTAACC
GCTTTTTTGCACAACATGGGGGATCATGTAACTCGCCTTGATCGTTGGGAACCGGAGCTGAATGAAGCCA
TACCAAACGACGAGCGTGACACCACGATGCCTGTAGCAATGGCAACAACGTTGCGCAAACTATTAACTGG
CGAACTACTTACTCTAGCTTCCCGGCAACAATTAATAGACTGGATGGAGGCGGATAAAGTTGCAGGACCA
CTTCTGCGCTCGGCCCTTCCGGCTGGCTGGTTTATTGCTGATAAATCTGGAGCCGGTGAGCGTGGGTCTC
GCGGTATCATTGCAGCACTGGGGCCAGATGGTAAGCCCTCCCGTATCGTAGTTATCTACACGACGGGGAG
TCAGGCAACTATGGATGAACGAAATAGACAGATCGCTGAGATAGGTGCCTCACTGATTAAGCATTGGTAA
CTGTCAGACCAAGTTTACTCATATATACTTTAGATTGATTTAAAACTTCATTTTTAATTTAAAAGGATCT
AGGTGAAGATCCTTTTTGATAATCTCATGACCAAAATCCCTTAACGTGAGTTTTCGTTCCACTGAGCGTC
AGACCCCGTAGAAAAGATCAAAGGATCTTCTTGAGATCCTTTTTTTCTGCGCGTAATCTGCTGCTTGCAA
ACAAAAAAACCACCGCTACCAGCGGTGGTTTGTTTGCCGGATCAAGAGCTACCAACTCTTTTTCCGAAGG
TAACTGGCTTCAGCAGAGCGCAGATACCAAATACTGTCCTTCTAGTGTAGCCGTAGTTAGGCCACCACTT
CAAGAACTCTGTAGCACCGCCTACATACCTCGCTCTGCTAATCCTGTTACCAGTGGCTGCTGCCAGTGGC
GATAAGTCGTGTCTTACCGGGTTGGACTCAAGACGATAGTTACCGGATAAGGCGCAGCGGTCGGGCTGAA
CGGGGGGTTCGTGCACACAGCCCAGCTTGGAGCGAACGACCTACACCGAACTGAGATACCTACAGCGTGA
GCATTGAGAAAGCGCCACGCTTCCCGAAGGGAGAAAGGCGGACAGGTATCCGGTAAGCGGCAGGGTCGGA
ACAGGAGAGCGCACGAGGGAGCTTCCAGGGGGAAACGCCTGGTATCTTTATAGTCCTGTCGGGTTTCGCC
ACCTCTGACTTGAGCGTCGATTTTTGTGATGCTCGTCAGGGGGGCGGAGCCTATGGAAAAACGCCAGCAA
CGCGGCCTTTTTACGGTTCCTGGCCTTTTGCTGGCCTTTTGCTCACATGTTCTTTCCTGCGTTATCCCCT
GATTCTGTGGATAACCGTATTACCGCCTTTGAGTGAGCTGATACCGCTCGCCGCAGCCGAACGACCGAGC
GCAGCGAGTCAGTGAGCGAGGAAGCGGAAGAGCGCCCAATACGCAAACCGCCTCTCCCCGCGCGTTGGCC
GATTCATTAATGCAGGTTAACCTGGCTTATCGAAATTAATACGACTCACTATAGGGAGACCGGCAGATCC
GCGGCCGCATAGGCCACTAGTGGATCTGATATCATCGATGAATTCGAGCTCGTTTAAACTGGATGGCGGC
GTTAGTATCGAATCGACAGCAGTATAGCGACCAGCATTCACATACGATTGACGCATGATATTACTTTCTG
CGCACTTAACTTCGCATCTGGGCAGATGATGTCGAGGCGAAAAAAAATATAAATCACGCTAACATTTGAT
TAAAATAGAACAACTACAATATAAAAAAACTATACAAATGACAAGTTCTTGAAAACAAGAATCTTTTTAT
TGTCAGTACTGATCAGTCCTGCTCCTCGGCCACGAAGTGCACGCAGTTGCCGGCCGGGTCGCGCAGGGCG
AACTCCCGCCCCCACGGCTGCTCGCCGATCTCGGTCATGGCCGGCCCGGAGGCGTCCCGGAAGTTCGTGG
ACACGACCTCCGACCACTCGGCGTACAGCTCGTCCAGGCCGCGCACCCACACCCAGGCCAGGGTGTTGTC
CGGCACCACCTGGTCCTGGACCGCGCTGATGAACAGGGTCACGTCGTCCCGGACCACACCGGCGAAGTCG
TCCTCCACGAAGTCCCGGGAGAACCCGAGCCGGTCGGTCCAGAACTCGACCGCTCCGGCGACGTCGCGCG
CGGTGAGCACCGGAACGGCACTGGTCAACTTGGCCATGGTTGTTTATGTTCGGATGTGATGTGAGAACTG
TATCCTAGCAAGATTTTAAAAGGAAGTATATGAAAGAAGAACCTCAGTGGCAAATCCTAACCTTTTATAT
TTCTCTACAGGGGCGCGGCGTGGGGACAATTCAACGCGTCTGTGAGGGGAGCGTTTCCCTGCTCGCAGGT
CTGCAGCGAGGAGCCGTAATTTTTGCTTCGCGCCGTGCGGCCATCAAAATGTATGGATGCAAATGATTAT
ACATGGGGATGTATGGGCTAAATGTACGGGCGACAGTCACATCATGCCCCTGAGCTGCGCACGTCAAGAC
TGTCAAGGAGGGTATTCTGGGCCTCCATGTCGCTGGCCGGGTGACCCGGCGGGGACGAGGCAAGCTAAAC
AGATCTCGCCATAAAAGACAGAATAAGTCATCAGCGGTTGTTTCATTTCCTATATTTTTTTTTTATTTTT
TTATTTTTTAATAAGGGAAAATTTAACGTCTAAGGATACAGAAGATTGTTAGCACATTAAAGTAATAAAG
GCTTAAGTAGTAAGTGCCTTAGCATGTTATTGTATTTCAAAGGACATAATCTAAAATAATAACAATATCA
TTTCTCACAAGTTATTCAATTTTCTTTTTTTTTTCTAATAATATCAAGAATGTATTATTTGTTTGACATA
AGTCAACTAATTTATTTAATATGCTGGATTAATCTTGCAGACATGTAAATTAACAAGTTTTAGTCAAATA
ACGTTGAAGTTTCAATGAACTCAAATAATTTCTCTTTTTTTTTATATAACCATATATGTCTAATCTGATT
TATATTTTCCGCAGGATCAACTGAAGTTATGACATTTGGATTGGATCACTTATAACCTTGGTCGCCAAAT
AATACAAAAATCAGCGTTATAAAACAAAGAAGGTTTTTGTTAAGAAATTAATCCTCTTTCTTGATAAGAA
AGTTGAACCGAAATTGCAGATACTGATATATGAAAATAATACCCACAATTTTGGGAATAGCGCAAGCCTC
AATTTAAACAATAGGTGAGGACACATGATAATGACCTCAATGATTGTTAGAAGAAAAGAGCCTCATTACA
AAATCGAAAAATGAATGGTTGGGTACAAGTTTCCAAAACATGGTAAAGTGGACTTTGCGTATGAGACGTA
AATAGAAAAAAACACTTGTTATATGTTTTCTAGAATTATTGTTGTCTCTTTATGGTTGGATGATGCAAAA
TAGTAATTTCGGTTAGTTGCTGTAAAACACCACGAGACAAATAGATATGGATATTTATTAAATCAGGAAA
AACGTAACTCTCGGCTACTGGATGGTTCAGTCACCCAACGATTACTGGGGAGAGAAAACAGGGCAAAAGC
AAAGCTTAAAGGAATCCGATTGTCATTCGGCAATGTGCAGCGAAACTAAAAACCGGATAATGGACCTGTT
AATCGAAACATTGAAGATATATAAAGGAAGAGGAATCCTGGCATATCATCAATTGAATAAGTTGAATTAA
TTATTTCAATCTCATTCTCACTTTCTGACTTATAGTCGCTTTGTTAAATCATGTCTTTAATTAATATGGA
CTACAAGGACGACGATGACAAGGATTACAAAGATGACGACGATAAGGACTATAAGGACGATGATGATAAA
TAGGGCGCGCCACTTCTAAATAAGCGAATTTCTTATGATTTATGATTTTTATTATTAAATAAGTTATAAA
AAAAATAAGTGTATACAAATTTTAAAGTGACTCTTAGGTTTTAAAACGAAAATTCTTATTCTTGAGTAAC
TCTTTCCTGTAGGTCAGGTTGCTTTCTCAGGTATAGTATGAGGTCGCTCTTATTGACCACACCTCTACCG
GCAGATCCGCTAGGGATAACAGGGTAATATAGATCCGTCGACCTGCAGCGTACGAAGCTTCAGCTGGCGG
CCGCGT
Features (pLannotate 1.2.2; 13 found; start..end, strand, type, name):
      1..19      -  promoter       SP6 promoter: promoter for bacteriophage SP6 RNA polymerase
     82..133     -  misc_feature   bom (fragment): basis of mobility region from pBR322
    235..270     -  CDS            rop (fragment): Rop protein, which maintains plasmids at low copy number; rop
    365..469     +  promoter       AmpR promoter: bla
    470..1330    +  CDS            AmpR: β-lactamase; bla; confers resistance to ampicillin, carbenicillin, and related antibiotics
   1501..2089    +  rep_origin     ori: high-copy-number ColE1/pMB1/pBR322/pUC origin of replication
   2272..2325    +  CDS            lacI (fragment): lac repressor; lacI; The lac repressor binds to the lac operator to inhibit transcription in E. coli. This inhibition can be relieved by adding lactose or isopropyl-β-D-thiogalactopyranoside (IPTG).
   2347..2365    +  promoter       T7 promoter: promoter for bacteriophage T7 RNA polymerase
   2470..3391    -  gene           bleMX6: yeast selectable marker conferring phleomycin resistance
   3436..4601    +  promoter       nmt1 promoter: wild-type nmt1 promoter from Schizosaccharomyces pombe, conferring strong thiamine-repressible expression
   4622..4642    +  CDS            FLAG (fragment): FLAG® epitope tag, followed by an enterokinase cleavage site
   4643..4686    +  CDS            3xFLAG (fragment): three tandem FLAG® epitope tags
   4714..4901    +  terminator     ADH1 terminator: S. cerevisiae ADH1; transcription terminator for the S. cerevisiae alcohol dehydrogenase 1 (ADH1) gene
