[The description below was written by a language model from this plasmid's Addgene catalogue record and pLannotate feature annotations shown in this document.]
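Description:
pFA6a-bleMX6-P3nmt1-3FLAG is a member of the pFA6a family of PCR-template plasmids, built for genomic FLAG epitope tagging in the fission yeast Schizosaccharomyces pombe. It was derived from pFA6a-kanMX6-P3nmt1-3FLAG by replacing the kanMX6 marker with the roughly 1 kb bleMX6 cassette, cloned between BglII and PmeI sites. The full depositor sequence is 4,976 nt. In E. coli the plasmid is maintained through a high-copy ColE1/pUC-type origin and selected with ampicillin via the β-lactamase gene. No yeast replication origin is annotated, which fits a module intended for chromosomal integration rather than episomal maintenance. Short remnants of bom, rop and lacI, plus SP6 and T7 promoters flanking the module, are leftovers of the cloning backbone.

The functional module has two parts. The first is bleMX6, carrying the Streptoalloteichus hindustanus bleomycin-family resistance gene, which provides phleomycin selection in yeast and lies in the opposite orientation to the rest of the cassette. The second is the wild-type (full-strength) nmt1 promoter, which gives strong, thiamine-repressible transcription, followed directly by FLAG repeats annotated as a 3xFLAG tag. An S. cerevisiae ADH1 terminator lies downstream of the tag in the plasmid. With the marker placed upstream of the promoter and tag, the arrangement suits insertion at the 5′ end of a chromosomal gene, putting it under nmt1 control and adding an N-terminal 3xFLAG tag for detection or immunoprecipitation, although the record does not describe the targeting procedure. The depositor notes a few point mutations in the drug resistance genes, inherited from the source plasmids, that do not affect resistance or plasmid function.
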