Addgene plasmid #19351: pFA6a-bleMX6-P3nmt1-3FLAG
Depositing lab: Eishi Noguchi. Depositing organization: Drexel University. Publication: A vector system for genomic FLAG epitope-tagging in Schizosaccharomyces pombe. Noguchi C, Garabedian MV, Malik M, Noguchi E. Biotechnol J. 2008 Oct;3(9-10):1280-5. doi: 10.1002/biot.200800140. PubMed 18729046.
Backbone
  Vector backbone: pFA6a-kanMX6-P3nmt1-3FLAG
  Backbone size w/o insert (bp): 4000
  Vector type: Yeast Expression
  Selectable markers: Phleomycin
Growth in bacteria
  Bacterial resistance: Ampicillin, 100 μg/mL
  Growth temperature: 37°C
  Growth strain: DH5alpha
  Growth instructions: DH5 alpha
  Copy number: Unknown
Gene/Insert
  Gene/Insert name: bleMX6
  Species: Streptoalloteichus hindustanus
  Insert size (bp): 1000
  Cloning method: Restriction Enzyme; 5′ cloning site BglII (unknown if destroyed); 3′ cloning site PmeI (unknown if destroyed)
  Sequencing primers: 5′ n/a
Terms and licenses: Academic/Nonprofit Terms; Industry Terms: Not Available to Industry
Depositor comments: There are a few point mutations in drug resistant genes. These mutations are derived from the original drug resistant plasmids we have obtained. However these mutations do not alter drug resistant property of the genes or the functions of our plasmids.
How to cite: pFA6a-bleMX6-P3nmt1-3FLAG was a gift from Eishi Noguchi (Addgene plasmid # 19351 ; http://n2t.net/addgene:19351 ; RRID:Addgene_19351)
