>Addgene plasmid #19351 | pFA6a-bleMX6-P3nmt1-3FLAG | addgene partial sequence | sequence record 25112 | T7 5'-TAATACGACTCACTATAGGG-3'
GNACGGGCGCATGGCACTAGTGGATCTGATATCATCGATGAATTCGAGCTCGTTTAAACTGGATGGCGGC
GTTAGTATCGAATCGACAGCAGTATAGCGACCAGCATTCACATACGATTGACGCATGATATTACTTTCTG
CGCACTTAACTTCGCATCTGGGCAGATGATGTCGAGGCGAAAAAAAATATAAATCACGCTAACATTTGAT
TAAAATAGAACAACTACAATATAAAAAAACTATACAAATGACAAGTTCTTGAAAACAAGAATCTTTTTAT
TGTCAGTACTGATCAGTCCTGCTCCTCGTCCACGAAGTGCACGCAGTTGCCGGCCGGGTCGCGCAGGGCG
AACTCCCGCCCCCACGGCTGCTCGCCGATCTCGGTCATGGCCGGCCCGGAGGCGTCCCGGAAGTTCGTGG
ACACGACCTCCGACCACTCGGCGTACAGCTCGTCCAGGCCGCGCACCCACACCCAGGCCAGGGTGTTGTC
CGACACCACCTGGTCCTGGACCGCGCTGATGAACAGGGTCACGTCGTCCCGGACCACACCGGCGAAGTCG
TCCTCCACGAAGTCCCGGGAGAACCCGAGCCGGTCGGTCCAGAACTCGACCGCTCCGGCGACGTCGCGCG
CGGTGAGCACCGGAACGGCACTGGTCAACTTGGCCATGGTTGTTTATGTTCGGATGTGATGTGAGAACTG
TATCCTACAATTATTTTTNAGGGGNACCANTTTTNAAAAAANACCNCCGGNGGCAATCCTAACNTTTTAT
NTTTCTCTACAGGGGCGCGGCGTGGGGACANTTCACGCGTCTGTGAGGGANCNN
